>Addgene plasmid #32029 | pRSF-KpDcr1delta2d(E224Q) | depositor full sequence | sequence record 36160 | pRSF-KpDcr1delta2d(E224Q) sequence 4581 bps
CTTTAATAAGGAGATATACCATGGGCAGCAGCCATCATCATCATCATCACAGCAGCGGCCTGGTGCCGCG
CGGCAGCCATATGGCTAGCATGTCGGACTCAGAAGTCAATCAAGAAGCTAAGCCAGAGGTCAAGCCAGAA
GTCAAGCCTGAGACTCACATCAATTTAAAGGTGTCCGATGGATCTTCAGAGATCTTCTTCAAGATCAAAA
AGACCACTCCTTTAAGAAGGCTGATGGAAGCGTTCGCTAAAAGACAGGGTAAGGAAATGGACTCCTTAAG
ATTCTTGTACGACGGTATTAGAATCCAAGCTGATCAGACCCCTGAAGATTTGGACATGGAGGATAACGAT
ATTATTGAGGCTCACAGAGAACAGATTGGTGGATCCAGCAACGAGTTAAAAGTTAGAGAATTTTATAGAC
TCCACAATGCTTGTGTGAAATTGAAAGAGTCTATTAAATTGATTTATGAAAACCCATTGGTAACTGACCA
AAATGTTTTGAATTTGGGAACTGCAGAAAATACTATTGATTATACAATTTTAAACACACCTACACTAAAT
GTTGCTAAAACTTTACTGGGCAATAGATATTCATTAGATCTAATAGATCTTTTTCAATCTCATGATTTCA
AAGATTCAAACACTGATGTGGATATGTTTATTAAATATCCTGTGGTTTATGATGAAAATTTGGAAAATTT
AGCATTTATGCATAAAAGTTTTCCAAATATGAATGCACATCTAAATGATGCTCAAAAGACTCAATTATCT
AATGAAAGGTTAGAATTTTTGGGTGATAGTTGGCTAGGTGCTTTAGTTTCATATATTGTATACACCAGAT
TTCCTTCTGCAAATGAAGGTATGCTTTCTCAAATGAAAGAATCAATAGTAAATAATAATAATCTATTTGA
TTGGAGTACAAAATTAAACTTCACCAAGAGATTACAAGGTAATATCGCTACACCTACTAGAGTGGTCAAA
GATAAAATGTCTAAACGTTATGCTGATTGTGTTCAAGCCTATATTGGTGCATTGGTTATTGATAGATTTG
GCACTGAGTTTTTGGATATCAAGGAATGGTTAGAAGAACTATCAGAAAAAAAATTGGCCAAATCGAGCCA
AATGTAACTGCTGCGAAATTTGAACGCCAGCACATGGACTCGTCTACTAGCGCAGCTTAATTAACCTAGG
CTGCTGCCACCGCTGAGCAATAACTAGCATAACCCCTTGGGGCCTCTAAACGGGTCTTGAGGGGTTTTTT
GCTGAAACCTCAGGCATTTGAGAAGCACACGGTCACACTGCTTCCGGTAGTCAATAAACCGGTAAACCAG
CAATAGACATAAGCGGCTATTTAACGACCCTGCCCTGAACCGACGACAAGCTGACGACCGGGTCTCCGCA
AGTGGCACTTTTCGGGGAAATGTGCGCGGAACCCCTATTTGTTTATTTTTCTAAATACATTCAAATATGT
ATCCGCTCATGAATTAATTCTTAGAAAAACTCATCGAGCATCAAATGAAACTGCAATTTATTCATATCAG
GATTATCAATACCATATTTTTGAAAAAGCCGTTTCTGTAATGAAGGAGAAAACTCACCGAGGCAGTTCCA
TAGGATGGCAAGATCCTGGTATCGGTCTGCGATTCCGACTCGTCCAACATCAATACAACCTATTAATTTC
CCCTCGTCAAAAATAAGGTTATCAAGTGAGAAATCACCATGAGTGACGACTGAATCCGGTGAGAATGGCA
AAAGTTTATGCATTTCTTTCCAGACTTGTTCAACAGGCCAGCCATTACGCTCGTCATCAAAATCACTCGC
ATCAACCAAACCGTTATTCATTCGTGATTGCGCCTGAGCGAGACGAAATACGCGGTCGCTGTTAAAAGGA
CAATTACAAACAGGAATCGAATGCAACCGGCGCAGGAACACTGCCAGCGCATCAACAATATTTTCACCTG
AATCAGGATATTCTTCTAATACCTGGAATGCTGTTTTCCCGGGGATCGCAGTGGTGAGTAACCATGCATC
ATCAGGAGTACGGATAAAATGCTTGATGGTCGGAAGAGGCATAAATTCCGTCAGCCAGTTTAGTCTGACC
ATCTCATCTGTAACATCATTGGCAACGCTACCTTTGCCATGTTTCAGAAACAACTCTGGCGCATCGGGCT
TCCCATACAATCGATAGATTGTCGCACCTGATTGCCCGACATTATCGCGAGCCCATTTATACCCATATAA
ATCAGCATCCATGTTGGAATTTAATCGCGGCCTAGAGCAAGACGTTTCCCGTTGAATATGGCTCATACTC
TTCCTTTTTCAATATTATTGAAGCATTTATCAGGGTTATTGTCTCATGAGCGGATACATATTTGAATGTA
TTTAGAAAAATAAACAAATAGGCATGCAGCGCTCTTCCGCTTCCTCGCTCACTGACTCGCTACGCTCGGT
CGTTCGACTGCGGCGAGCGGTGTCAGCTCACTCAAAAGCGGTAATACGGTTATCCACAGAATCAGGGGAT
AAAGCCGGAAAGAACATGTGAGCAAAAAGCAAAGCACCGGAAGAAGCCAACGCCGCAGGCGTTTTTCCAT
AGGCTCCGCCCCCCTGACGAGCATCACAAAAATCGACGCTCAAGCCAGAGGTGGCGAAACCCGACAGGAC
TATAAAGATACCAGGCGTTTCCCCCTGGAAGCTCCCTCGTGCGCTCTCCTGTTCCGACCCTGCCGCTTAC
CGGATACCTGTCCGCCTTTCTCCCTTCGGGAAGCGTGGCGCTTTCTCATAGCTCACGCTGTTGGTATCTC
AGTTCGGTGTAGGTCGTTCGCTCCAAGCTGGGCTGTGTGCACGAACCCCCCGTTCAGCCCGACCGCTGCG
CCTTATCCGGTAACTATCGTCTTGAGTCCAACCCGGTAAGACACGACTTATCGCCACTGGCAGCAGCCAT
TGGTAACTGATTTAGAGGACTTTGTCTTGAAGTTATGCACCTGTTAAGGCTAAACTGAAAGAACAGATTT
TGGTGAGTGCGGTCCTCCAACCCACTTACCTTGGTTCAAAGAGTTGGTAGCTCAGCGAACCTTGAGAAAA
CCACCGTTGGTAGCGGTGGTTTTTCTTTATTTATGAGATGATGAATCAATCGGTCTATCAAGTCAACGAA
CAGCTATTCCGTTACTCTAGATTTCAGTGCAATTTATCTCTTCAAATGTAGCACCTGAAGTCAGCCCCAT
ACGATATAAGTTGTAATTCTCATGTTAGTCATGCCCCGCGCCCACCGGAAGGAGCTGACTGGGTTGAAGG
CTCTCAAGGGCATCGGTCGAGATCCCGGTGCCTAATGAGTGAGCTAACTTACATTAATTGCGTTGCGCTC
ACTGCCCGCTTTCCAGTCGGGAAACCTGTCGTGCCAGCTGCATTAATGAATCGGCCAACGCGCGGGGAGA
GGCGGTTTGCGTATTGGGCGCCAGGGTGGTTTTTCTTTTCACCAGTGAGACGGGCAACAGCTGATTGCCC
TTCACCGCCTGGCCCTGAGAGAGTTGCAGCAAGCGGTCCACGCTGGTTTGCCCCAGCAGGCGAAAATCCT
GTTTGATGGTGGTTAACGGCGGGATATAACATGAGCTGTCTTCGGTATCGTCGTATCCCACTACCGAGAT
GTCCGCACCAACGCGCAGCCCGGACTCGGTAATGGCGCGCATTGCGCCCAGCGCCATCTGATCGTTGGCA
ACCAGCATCGCAGTGGGAACGATGCCCTCATTCAGCATTTGCATGGTTTGTTGAAAACCGGACATGGCAC
TCCAGTCGCCTTCCCGTTCCGCTATCGGCTGAATTTGATTGCGAGTGAGATATTTATGCCAGCCAGCCAG
ACGCAGACGCGCCGAGACAGAACTTAATGGGCCCGCTAACAGCGCGATTTGCTGGTGACCCAATGCGACC
AGATGCTCCACGCCCAGTCGCGTACCGTCTTCATGGGAGAAAATAATACTGTTGATGGGTGTCTGGTCAG
AGACATCAAGAAATAACGCCGGAACATTAGTGCAGGCAGCTTCCACAGCAATGGCATCCTGGTCATCCAG
CGGATAGTTAATGATCAGCCCACTGACGCGTTGCGCGAGAAGATTGTGCACCGCCGCTTTACAGGCTTCG
ACGCCGCTTCGTTCTACCATCGACACCACCACGCTGGCACCCAGTTGATCGGCGCGAGATTTAATCGCCG
CGACAATTTGCGACGGCGCGTGCAGGGCCAGACTGGAGGTGGCAACGCCAATCAGCAACGACTGTTTGCC
CGCCAGTTGTTGTGCCACGCGGTTGGGAATGTAATTCAGCTCCGCCATCGCCGCTTCCACTTTTTCCCGC
GTTTTCGCAGAAACGTGGCTGGCCTGGTTCACCACGCGGGAAACGGTCTGATAAGAGACACCGGCATACT
CTGCGACATCGTATAACGTTACTGGTTTCACATTCACCACCCTGAATTGACTCTCTTCCGGGCGCTATCA
TGCCATACCGCGAAAGGTTTTGCGCCATTCGATGGTGTCCGGGATCTCGACGCTCTCCCTTATGCGACTC
CTGCATTAGGAAATTAATACGACTCACTATA
Features (pLannotate 1.2.2; 16 found; start..end, strand, type, name):
     33..49      +  CDS            capTEV™ (fragment): composite tag for in vivo biotinylation, TEV protease cleavage, and 6xHis tagging
     60..77      +  CDS            thrombin site: thrombin recognition and cleavage site
     90..382     +  CDS            SUMO (fragment): cleavable ubiquitin-like protein tag; S. cerevisiae SMT3 (truncated)
    771..905     +  CDS            rnc (fragment): RNC_METCA - Protein inferred from homology: Swiss-Prot protein existence level 3. Digests double-stranded RNA. Involved in the processing of primary rRNA transcript to yield the immediate precursors to the large and small rRNAs (23S and 16S). Processes some mRNAs, and tRNAs when they are encoded in the rRNA operon. Processes pre-crRNA and tracrRNA of type II CRISPR loci if present in the organism. From Methylococcus capsulatus (strain ATCC 33009 / NCIMB 11132 / Bath).
   1189..1206    +  CDS            SET1 (fragment): solubility-enhancement tag derived from T7 phage gene 10B
   1214..1261    +  terminator     T7 terminator: transcription terminator for bacteriophage T7 RNA polymerase
   1425..1482    +  promoter       AmpR promoter (fragment): bla
   1491..2306    -  CDS            KanR: aminoglycoside phosphotransferase; aph(3')-Ia; confers resistance to kanamycin in bacteria or G418 (Geneticin®) in eukaryotes
   2307..2398    -  promoter       AmpR promoter: bla
   2414..3163    -  rep_origin     RSF ori: Plasmids containing the RSF 1030 origin of replication can be propagated in E. coli cells that contain additional plasmids with compatible origins.
   3246..3310    -  CDS            TcR (fragment): tetracycline efflux protein; tet; confers resistance to tetracycline
   3325..3346    -  protein_bind   CAP binding site: CAP binding activates transcription in the presence of cAMP. E. coli catabolite activator protein
   3359..4441    -  CDS            lacI: lac repressor; lacI; The lac repressor binds to the lac operator to inhibit transcription in E. coli. This inhibition can be relieved by adding lactose or isopropyl-β-D-thiogalactopyranoside (IPTG).
   4442..4519    -  promoter       lacI promoter: lacI
   4527..4562    -  CDS            TcR (fragment): tetracycline efflux protein; tet; confers resistance to tetracycline
   4565..4581    +  promoter       T7 promoter (fragment): promoter for bacteriophage T7 RNA polymerase
