[The description below was written by a language model from this plasmid's Addgene catalogue record and pLannotate feature annotations shown in this document.]
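Description:
pRSF-KpDcr1delta2d(E224Q) is a bacterial expression plasmid built on a modified pRSFDuet-1 backbone (Novagen) that adds an amino-terminal His6-SUMO tag removable with the SUMO protease Ulp1. It replicates through the RSF1030 origin, which is compatible with other common origin classes and so allows co-maintenance with additional plasmids in E. coli. Selection is by kanamycin, through an aminoglycoside phosphotransferase gene. The backbone also carries lacI with its own promoter. This supplies lac repressor, as is usual in T7-driven systems induced with IPTG in hosts that provide T7 RNA polymerase.

The insert encodes residues 15–260 of Dcr1, the Dicer of the budding yeast Kluyveromyces polysporus (also called Vanderwaltozyma polyspora), cloned between BamHI and XhoI downstream of the T7 promoter and followed by a T7 terminator. The residue range and the "delta2d" name suggest a truncated protein, though the record does not spell out which regions are removed. The feature table places a His-tag fragment, a thrombin cleavage site and truncated yeast SMT3 (SUMO) directly upstream of the insert. Within the insert, the annotation software detected similarity to bacterial RNase III (rnc), consistent with a double-stranded-RNA-cleaving nuclease domain.

The construct carries an E224Q substitution. The record does not describe its effect, though a change of this kind within an RNase III-like region is commonly used to disable catalysis. Short hits to TcR, the SET1 tag and a second AmpR promoter fragment are probably incidental annotation matches. The plasmid is suited to producing recombinant, tag-cleavable Dcr1 fragment for biochemical or structural work, in line with the associated study of the budding-yeast Dicer mechanism.
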