Addgene plasmid #32029: pRSF-KpDcr1delta2d(E224Q)
Depositing lab: David Bartel. Depositing organization: Whitehead Institute for Biomedical Research. Publication: The inside-out mechanism of dicers from budding yeasts. Weinberg DE, Nakanishi K, Patel DJ, Bartel DP. Cell. 2011 Jul 22;146(2):262-76. 10.1016/j.cell.2011.06.021 PubMed 21784247.
Backbone
  Vector backbone: sumo-pRSFduet-1
  Backbone manufacturer: Novagen
  Backbone size w/o insert (bp): 4100
  Modifications to backbone: amino-terminal Ulp1-cleavable His6-SUMO
  Vector type: Bacterial Expression
Growth in bacteria
  Bacterial resistance: Kanamycin, 50 μg/mL
  Growth temperature: 37°C
  Growth strain: DH5alpha
  Copy number: Unknown
Gene/Insert
  Gene/Insert name: DCR1(15-260)
  Species: K. polysporus
  Mutation: E224Q
  Promoter: T7
  Tag / fusion protein: His6-SUMO (N terminal on backbone)
  Cloning method: Restriction Enzyme; 5′ cloning site BamHI (unknown if destroyed); 3′ cloning site XhoI (unknown if destroyed)
  Sequencing primers: 5′ T7
Terms and licenses: Academic/Nonprofit Terms; Industry Terms: Not Available to Industry
Depositor comments: The species of DCR1 is Kluyveromyces polysporus, which is also known as Vanderwaltozyma polyspora
How to cite: pRSF-KpDcr1delta2d(E224Q) was a gift from David Bartel (Addgene plasmid # 32029 ; http://n2t.net/addgene:32029 ; RRID:Addgene_32029)
