>Addgene plasmid #32029 | pRSF-KpDcr1delta2d(E224Q) | addgene partial sequence | sequence record 37670 | T7-term
ATGTGCTGGCGTTCAAATTTCGCAGCAGCGGTTTCTTTACCAGACTCGAGTTACATTTGGCTCGATTTGG
CCAATTTTTTTTCTGATAGTTCTTCTAACCATTCCTTGATATCCAAAAACTCAGTGCCAAATCTATCAAT
AACCAATGCACCAATATAGGCTTGAACACAATCAGCATAACGTTTAGACATTTTATCTTTGACCACTCTA
GTAGGTGTAGCGATATTACCTTGTAATCTCTTGGTGAAGTTTAATTTTGTACTCCAATCAAATAGATTAT
TATTATTTACTATTGATTCTTTCATTTGAGAAAGCATACCTTCATTTGCAGAAGGAAATCTGGTGTATAC
AATATATGAAACTAAAGCACCTAGCCAACTATCACCCAAAAATTCTAACCTTTCATTAGATAATTGAGTC
TTTTGAGCATCATTTAGATGTGCATTCATATTTGGAAAACTTTTATGCATAAATGCTAAATTTTCCAAAT
TTTCATCATAAACCACAGGATATTTAATAAACATATCCACATCAGTGTTTGAATCTTTGAAATCATGAGA
TTGAAAAAGATCTATTAGATCTAATGAATATCTATTGCCCAGTAAAGTTTTAGCAACATTTAGTGTAGGT
GTGTTTAAAATTGTAT
