>Addgene plasmid #32029 | pRSF-KpDcr1delta2d(E224Q) | addgene partial sequence | sequence record 38443 | T7 5'-TAATACGACTCACTATAGGG-3'
AATAATTTTGTTTAACTTTAATAAGGAGATATACCATGGGCAGCAGCCATCATCATCATCATCACAGCAG
CGGCCTGGTGCCGCGCGGCAGCCACATGGCAAGCATGTCGGACTCAGAAGTCAATCAAGAAGCTAAGCCA
GAGGTCAAGCCAGAAGTCAAGCCTGAGACTCACATCAATTTAAAGGTGTCCGATGGATCTTCAGAGATCT
TCTTCAAGATCAAAAAGACCACTCCTTTAAGAAGGCTGATGGAAGCGTTCGCTAAAAGACAGGGTAAGGA
AATGGACTCCTTAAGATTCTTGTACGACGGTATTAGAATCCAAGCTGATCAGACCCCTGAAGATTTGGAC
ATGGAGGATAACGATATTATTGAGGCTCACAGAGAACAGATTGGTGGATCCAACGAGTTAAAAGTTAGAG
AATTTTATAGACTCCACAATGCTTGTGTGAAATTGAAAGAGTCTATTAAATTGATTTATGAAAACCCATT
GGTAACTGACCAAAATGTTTTGAATTTGGGAACTGCAGAAAATACTATTGATTATACAATTTTAAACACA
CCTACACTAAATGTTGCTAAAACTTTACTGGGCAATAGATATTCATTAGATCTAATAGATCTTTTTCAAT
CTCATGATTTCAAAGATTCAAACACTGATGTGGATATGTTTATTAAATATCCTGTGGTTTATGATGAAAA
TTTGGAAAATTTAGCATTTATGCATAAAAGTTTTCCAAATATGAATGCACATCTAAATGATGCTCAAAAG
ACTCAATTATCTAATGAAAGGTTAGAATTTT
